Addgene plasmid #82706: pJEP10-AAV-U6/TO-gRNA(Empty)-CMV-TetR-P2A-eGFP-KASH-pA
Purpose: AAV backbone with a full length U6/TO promoter driving expression of a sgRNA. The gRNA can be inserted via Sapl sites. TracrRNA compatible with SpCas9. gRNA transcription is doxycycline dependent.
Depositing lab: Jonathan Ploski. Depositing organization: University of Texas at Dallas. Publication: The Development of a Viral Mediated CRISPR/Cas9 System with Doxycycline Dependent gRNA Expression for Inducible In vitro and In vivo Genome Editing. de Solis CA, Ho A, Holehonnur R, Ploski JE. Front Mol Neurosci. 2016 Aug 18;9:70. doi: 10.3389/fnmol.2016.00070. eCollection 2016. PubMed 27587996.
Backbone
  Vector backbone: AAV
  Vector type: Mammalian Expression, AAV, CRISPR
Growth in bacteria
  Bacterial resistance: Ampicillin, 100 μg/mL
  Growth temperature: 37°C
  Growth strain: NEB Stable
  Copy number: Unknown
Gene/Insert
  Gene/Insert name: U6/TO Empty gRNA Expression Cassette
  gRNA/shRNA sequence: empty
  Tag / fusion protein: CMV promoter driving expression of TetR-P2A-GFP-KASH fusion protein.
Terms and licenses: Academic/Nonprofit Terms; Industry Terms: Not Available to Industry
How to cite: pJEP10-AAV-U6/TO-gRNA(Empty)-CMV-TetR-P2A-eGFP-KASH-pA was a gift from Jonathan Ploski (Addgene plasmid # 82706 ; http://n2t.net/addgene:82706 ; RRID:Addgene_82706)
