[The description below was written by a language model from this plasmid's Addgene catalogue record and pLannotate feature annotations shown in this document.]
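Description:
pJEP10-AAV-U6/TO-gRNA(Empty)-CMV-TetR-P2A-eGFP-KASH-pA is a 6.3 kb AAV transfer plasmid for doxycycline-dependent expression of a CRISPR guide RNA in mammalian cells. Two AAV2 inverted terminal repeats flank the payload, so that the intervening sequence can be packaged into recombinant AAV particles. The remainder of the plasmid is a bacterial backbone with a high-copy ColE1/pUC-type origin, an M13 phage origin and an ampicillin resistance gene (β-lactamase) for selection in E. coli. A recombination-deficient strain (NEB Stable) is listed for propagation, a common choice for ITR-containing plasmids.

Between the ITRs are two expression units. The first is a human U6 RNA polymerase III promoter modified with tet operator sequences (U6/TO; the annotation detects short tetO-matching fragments just downstream of the U6 sequence), followed by an empty guide position and the Streptococcus pyogenes Cas9 gRNA scaffold. A spacer of choice is inserted through SapI sites. The second unit uses the CMV enhancer/promoter to drive TetR, a P2A self-cleaving peptide and EGFP fused to a KASH domain (annotated as a SYNE3-like fragment), followed by WPRE and a synthetic polyadenylation signal. TetR binds the operators in U6/TO and blocks guide transcription; doxycycline releases the repressor and permits sgRNA expression. The KASH domain is a nuclear-envelope-targeting motif, so the EGFP fusion serves as a marker of transduced cells.

No Cas9 is encoded, so SpCas9 must be supplied separately. The construct is intended as a cloning backbone for viral-mediated, inducible genome editing in vitro and in vivo.
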