Features (pLannotate 1.2.2; 22 found; start..end, strand, type, name):
      1..141     -  repeat_region  AAV2 ITR: inverted terminal repeat of adeno-associated virus serotype 2 inverted
    156..355     +  promoter       U6 promoter (fragment): RNA polymerase III promoter for human U6 snRNA
    357..377     +  promoter       PLtetO-1 promoter (fragment): modified phage lambda PL promoter with tet operator sites (Lutz and Bujard, 1997)
    384..403     +  promoter       tight TRE promoter (fragment): Tet-responsive promoter PTight, consisting of seven tet operator sequences followed by the minimal CMV promoter
    424..499     +  misc_RNA       gRNA scaffold: guide RNA scaffold for the Streptococcus pyogenes CRISPR/Cas9 system
    533..836     +  enhancer       CMV enhancer: human cytomegalovirus immediate early enhancer
    909..926     -  promoter       CMV promoter (fragment): human cytomegalovirus (CMV) immediate early promoter
    989..1040    +  promoter       CMVd2 promoter: truncated human cytomegalovirus (CMV) immediate early promoter that yields moderately reduced expression relative to the full-length promoter
   1188..1808    +  CDS            tetR: TETR2_ECOLX - Experimental evidence at protein level: Swiss-Prot protein existence level 1. TetR is the repressor of the tetracycline resistance element; its N-terminal region forms a helix-turn-helix structure and binds DNA. Binding of tetracycline to TetR reduces the repressor affinity for the tetracycline resistance gene (tetA) promoter operator sites. From Escherichia coli.
   1881..2594    +  CDS            EGFP: EGFP is a basic (constitutively fluorescent) green fluorescent protein published in 1996, derived from Aequorea victoria. It is reported to be a rapidly-maturing weak dimer with moderate acid sensitivity.
   2586..2858    +  CDS            SYNE3 (fragment): SYNE3_HUMAN - Also known as C14orf139 From Homo sapiens (Human).
   2860..2886    +  misc_feature   MCS (fragment): pBluescript multiple cloning site
   2886..3474    +  misc_feature   WPRE: woodchuck hepatitis virus posttranscriptional regulatory element
   3491..3538    +  polyA_signal   poly(A) signal: synthetic polyadenylation signal
   3561..3701    +  repeat_region  AAV2 ITR: inverted terminal repeat of adeno-associated virus serotype 2 inverted
   3706..3757    -  misc_feature   bom (fragment): basis of mobility region from pBR322
   3776..4156    +  rep_origin     M13 ori (sequence partly withheld): M13 bacteriophage origin of replication; arrow indicates direction of (+) strand synthesis
   4232..4281    -  misc_feature   bom (fragment): basis of mobility region from pBR322
   4383..4418    -  CDS            rop (fragment): Rop protein, which maintains plasmids at low copy number; rop
   4513..4617    +  promoter       AmpR promoter: bla
   4618..5478    +  CDS            AmpR: β-lactamase; bla; confers resistance to ampicillin, carbenicillin, and related antibiotics
   5649..6237    +  rep_origin     ori: high-copy-number ColE1/pMB1/pBR322/pUC origin of replication
>Addgene plasmid #82706 | pJEP10-AAV-U6/TO-gRNA(Empty)-CMV-TetR-P2A-eGFP-KASH-pA | depositor full sequence | sequence record 158046 | Full Sequence
CCTGCAGGCAGCTGCGCGCTCGCTCGCTCACTGAGGCCGCCCGGGCAAAGCCCGGGCGTCGGGCGACCTT
TGGTCGCCCGGCCTCAGTGAGCGAGCGAGCGCGCAGAGAGGGAGTGGCCAACTCCATCACTAGGGGTTCC
TGCGGCCGCACGCGTGAGGGCCTATTTCCCATGATTCCTTCATATTTGCATATACGATACAAGGCTGTTA
GAGAGATAATTGGAATTAATTTGACTGTAAACACAAAGATATTAGTACAAAATACGTGACGTAGAAAGTA
ATAATTTCTTGGGTAGTTTGCAGTTTTAAAATTATGTTTTAAAATGGACTATCATATGCTTACCGTAACT
TGAAACTCCCTATCAGTGATAGAGATTATATATCTCCCTATCAGTGATAGAGACCGGAAGAGCGAGCTCT
TCTGTTTTAGAGCTAGAAATAGCAAGTTAAAATAAGGCTAGTCCGTTATCAACTTGAAAAAGTGGCACCG
AGTCGGTGCTTTTTTACCGGTCCATGGACTAGTTCTAGAGTCCGTTACATAACTTACGGTAAATGGCCCG
CCTGGCTGACCGCCCAACGACCCCCGCCCATTGACGTCAATAATGACGTATGTTCCCATAGTAACGCCAA
TAGGGACTTTCCATTGACGTCAATGGGTGGAGTATTTACGGTAAACTGCCCACTTGGCAGTACATCAAGT
GTATCATATGCCAAGTACGCCCCCTATTGACGTCAATGACGGTAAATGGCCCGCCTGGCATTATGCCCAG
TACATGACCTTATGGGACTTTCCTACTTGGCAGTACATCTACGTATTAGTCATCGCTATTACCATGGTGA
TGCGGTTTTGGCAGTACATCAATGGGCGTGAATAGCGGTTTGACTCACGGGGATTTCCAAGTCTCCACCC
CATTGACGTCAATGGGAGTTTGTTTTGGCACCAAAATCAACGGGACTTTCCAAAATGTCGTAACAACTCC
GCCCCATTGACGCAAATGGGCGGTAGGCGTGTACGGTGGGAGGTCTATATAAGCAGAGCTCGTTTAGTGA
ACCGTCAGATCGCCTGGAGACGCCATCCACGCTGTTTTGACCTCCATAGAAGACACCGGGACCGATCCAG
CCTCCGCGGCCGGGAACGGTGCATTGGAACGCTGCAGGAATTGATCCGCGGCCGCACCGGTACCATGATG
TCCAGATTAGATAAAAGTAAAGTGATTAACAGCGCATTAGAGCTGCTTAATGAGGTCGGAATCGAAGGTT
TAACAACCCGTAAACTCGCCCAGAAGCTAGGTGTAGAGCAGCCTACATTGTATTGGCATGTAAAAAATAA
GCGGGCTTTGCTCGACGCCTTAGCCATTGAGATGTTAGATAGGCACCATACTCACTTTTGCCCTTTAGAA
GGGGAAAGCTGGCAAGATTTTTTACGTAATAACGCTAAAAGTTTTAGATGTGCTTTACTAAGTCATCGCG
ATGGAGCAAAAGTACATTTAGGTACACGGCCTACAGAAAAACAGTATGAAACTCTCGAAAATCAATTAGC
CTTTTTATGCCAACAAGGTTTTTCACTAGAGAATGCATTATATGCACTCAGCGCTGTGGGGCATTTTACT
TTAGGTTGCGTATTGGAAGATCAAGAGCATCAAGTCGCTAAAGAAGAAAGGGAAACACCTACTACTGATA
GTATGCCGCCATTATTACGACAAGCTATCGAATTATTTGATCACCAAGGTGCAGAGCCAGCCTTCTTATT
CGGCCTTGAATTGATCATATGCGGATTAGAAAAACAACTTAAATGTGAAAGTGGGTCCGCGGCTAGCGGC
AGTGGAGAGGGCAGAGGAAGTCTGCTAACATGCGGTGACGTCGAGGAGAATCCTGGCCCAGTGAGCAAGG
GCGAGGAGCTGTTCACCGGGGTGGTGCCCATCCTGGTCGAGCTGGACGGCGACGTAAACGGCCACAAGTT
CAGCGTGTCCGGCGAGGGCGAGGGCGATGCCACCTACGGCAAGCTGACCCTGAAGTTCATCTGCACCACC
GGCAAGCTGCCCGTGCCCTGGCCCACCCTCGTGACCACCCTGACCTACGGCGTGCAGTGCTTCAGCCGCT
ACCCCGACCACATGAAGCAGCACGACTTCTTCAAGTCCGCCATGCCCGAAGGCTACGTCCAGGAGCGCAC
CATCTTCTTCAAGGACGACGGCAACTACAAGACCCGCGCCGAGGTGAAGTTCGAGGGCGACACCCTGGTG
AACCGCATCGAGCTGAAGGGCATCGACTTCAAGGAGGACGGCAACATCCTGGGGCACAAGCTGGAGTACA
ACTACAACAGCCACAACGTCTATATCATGGCCGACAAGCAGAAGAACGGCATCAAGGTGAACTTCAAGAT
CCGCCACAACATCGAGGACGGCAGCGTGCAGCTCGCCGACCACTACCAGCAGAACACCCCCATCGGCGAC
GGCCCCGTGCTGCTGCCCGACAACCACTACCTGAGCACCCAGTCCGCCCTGAGCAAAGACCCCAACGAGA
AGCGCGATCACATGGTCCTGCTGGAGTTCGTGACCGCCGCCGGGATCACTCTCGGCATGGACGAGCTGTA
CAAGTCCGGACTCAGATCTCGAGAGGAGGAGGAGGAGACAGACAGCAGGATGCCCCACCTCGACAGCCCC
GGCAGCTCCCAGCCGAGACGCTCCTTCCTCTCAAGGGTGATCAGGGCAGCGCTACCGTTGCAGCTGCTTC
TGCTGCTGCTGCTGCTCCTGGCCTGCCTGCTACCTGCCTCTGAAGATGACTACAGCTGCACCCAGGCCAA
CAACTTTGCCCGATCCTTCTACCCCATGCTGCGGTACACCAACGGGCCACCTCCCACCTAGGAATTCGAT
ATCAAGCTTATCGATAATCAACCTCTGGATTACAAAATTTGTGAAAGATTGACTGGTATTCTTAACTATG
TTGCTCCTTTTACGCTATGTGGATACGCTGCTTTAATGCCTTTGTATCATGCTATTGCTTCCCGTATGGC
TTTCATTTTCTCCTCCTTGTATAAATCCTGGTTGCTGTCTCTTTATGAGGAGTTGTGGCCCGTTGTCAGG
CAACGTGGCGTGGTGTGCACTGTGTTTGCTGACGCAACCCCCACTGGTTGGGGCATTGCCACCACCTGTC
AGCTCCTTTCCGGGACTTTCGCTTTCCCCCTCCCTATTGCCACGGCGGAACTCATCGCCGCCTGCCTTGC
CCGCTGCTGGACAGGGGCTCGGCTGTTGGGCACTGACAATTCCGTGGTGTTGTCGGGGAAATCATCGTCC
TTTCCTTGGCTGCTCGCCTGTGTTGCCACCTGGATTCTGCGCGGGACGTCCTTCTGCTACGTCCCTTCGG
CCCTCAATCCAGCGGACCTTCCTTCCCGCGGCCTGCTGCCGGCTCTGCGGCCTCTTCCGCGTCTTCGCCT
TCGCCCTCAGACGAGTCGGATCTCCCTTTGGGCCGCCTCCCCGCATCGATACCGAGCGCTAATAAAAGAT
CTTTATTTTCATTAGATCTGTGTGTTGGTTTTTTGTGTCACGTGCGGACCGAGCGGCCGCAGGAACCCCT
AGTGATGGAGTTGGCCACTCCCTCTCTGCGCGCTCGCTCGCTCACTGAGGCCGGGCGACCAAAGGTCGCC
CGACGCCCGGGCTTTGCCCGGGCGGCCTCAGTGAGCGAGCGAGCGCGCAGCTGCCTGCAGGGGCGCCTGA
TGCGGTATTTTCTCCTTACGCATCTGTGCGGTATTTCACACCGCATA
[142 nt withheld, positions 3758-3899]
C
[141 nt withheld, positions 3901-4041]
CCTTTGACGTTGGAGTCCACGTTCTTT
[37 nt withheld, positions 4069-4105]
ACCCTATCTCGGGCTATTCTTTTGATTTATAAGGGATTTTGCCGATTTCGGCCTATTGGTTAAAAAATGA
GCTGATTTAACAAAAATTTAACGCGAATTTTAACAAAATATTAACGTTTACAATTTTATGGTGCACTCTC
AGTACAATCTGCTCTGATGCCGCATAGTTAAGCCAGCCCCGACACCCGCCAACACCCGCTGACGCGCCCT
GACGGGCTTGTCTGCTCCCGGCATCCGCTTACAGACAAGCTGTGACCGTCTCCGGGAGCTGCATGTGTCA
GAGGTTTTCACCGTCATCACCGAAACGCGCGAGACGAAAGGGCCTCGTGATACGCCTATTTTTATAGGTT
AATGTCATGATAATAATGGTTTCTTAGACGTCAGGTGGCACTTTTCGGGGAAATGTGCGCGGAACCCCTA
TTTGTTTATTTTTCTAAATACATTCAAATATGTATCCGCTCATGAGACAATAACCCTGATAAATGCTTCA
ATAATATTGAAAAAGGAAGAGTATGAGTATTCAACATTTCCGTGTCGCCCTTATTCCCTTTTTTGCGGCA
TTTTGCCTTCCTGTTTTTGCTCACCCAGAAACGCTGGTGAAAGTAAAAGATGCTGAAGATCAGTTGGGTG
CACGAGTGGGTTACATCGAACTGGATCTCAACAGCGGTAAGATCCTTGAGAGTTTTCGCCCCGAAGAACG
TTTTCCAATGATGAGCACTTTTAAAGTTCTGCTATGTGGCGCGGTATTATCCCGTATTGACGCCGGGCAA
GAGCAACTCGGTCGCCGCATACACTATTCTCAGAATGACTTGGTTGAGTACTCACCAGTCACAGAAAAGC
ATCTTACGGATGGCATGACAGTAAGAGAATTATGCAGTGCTGCCATAACCATGAGTGATAACACTGCGGC
CAACTTACTTCTGACAACGATCGGAGGACCGAAGGAGCTAACCGCTTTTTTGCACAACATGGGGGATCAT
GTAACTCGCCTTGATCGTTGGGAACCGGAGCTGAATGAAGCCATACCAAACGACGAGCGTGACACCACGA
TGCCTGTAGCAATGGCAACAACGTTGCGCAAACTATTAACTGGCGAACTACTTACTCTAGCTTCCCGGCA
ACAATTAATAGACTGGATGGAGGCGGATAAAGTTGCAGGACCACTTCTGCGCTCGGCCCTTCCGGCTGGC
TGGTTTATTGCTGATAAATCTGGAGCCGGTGAGCGTGGGTCTCGCGGTATCATTGCAGCACTGGGGCCAG
ATGGTAAGCCCTCCCGTATCGTAGTTATCTACACGACGGGGAGTCAGGCAACTATGGATGAACGAAATAG
ACAGATCGCTGAGATAGGTGCCTCACTGATTAAGCATTGGTAACTGTCAGACCAAGTTTACTCATATATA
CTTTAGATTGATTTAAAACTTCATTTTTAATTTAAAAGGATCTAGGTGAAGATCCTTTTTGATAATCTCA
TGACCAAAATCCCTTAACGTGAGTTTTCGTTCCACTGAGCGTCAGACCCCGTAGAAAAGATCAAAGGATC
TTCTTGAGATCCTTTTTTTCTGCGCGTAATCTGCTGCTTGCAAACAAAAAAACCACCGCTACCAGCGGTG
GTTTGTTTGCCGGATCAAGAGCTACCAACTCTTTTTCCGAAGGTAACTGGCTTCAGCAGAGCGCAGATAC
CAAATACTGTCCTTCTAGTGTAGCCGTAGTTAGGCCACCACTTCAAGAACTCTGTAGCACCGCCTACATA
CCTCGCTCTGCTAATCCTGTTACCAGTGGCTGCTGCCAGTGGCGATAAGTCGTGTCTTACCGGGTTGGAC
TCAAGACGATAGTTACCGGATAAGGCGCAGCGGTCGGGCTGAACGGGGGGTTCGTGCACACAGCCCAGCT
TGGAGCGAACGACCTACACCGAACTGAGATACCTACAGCGTGAGCTATGAGAAAGCGCCACGCTTCCCGA
AGGGAGAAAGGCGGACAGGTATCCGGTAAGCGGCAGGGTCGGAACAGGAGAGCGCACGAGGGAGCTTCCA
GGGGGAAACGCCTGGTATCTTTATAGTCCTGTCGGGTTTCGCCACCTCTGACTTGAGCGTCGATTTTTGT
GATGCTCGTCAGGGGGGCGGAGCCTATGGAAAAACGCCAGCAACGCGGCCTTTTTACGGTTCCTGGCCTT
TTGCTGGCCTTTTGCTCACATGT
