>Addgene plasmid #82706 | pJEP10-AAV-U6/TO-gRNA(Empty)-CMV-TetR-P2A-eGFP-KASH-pA | addgene partial sequence | sequence record 163813 | CAGenhancer-F 5'-GGGCGTACTTGGCATATGAT-3'
GCCAAGTGGGCAGTTTACCGTAAATACTCCACCCATTGACGTCAATGGAAAGTCCCTATTGGCGTTACTA
TGGGAACATACGTCATTATTGACGTCAATGGGCGGGGGTCGTTGGGCGGTCAGCCAGGCGGGCCATTTAC
CGTAAGTTATGTAACGGACTCTAGAACTAGTCCATGGACCGGTAAAAAAGCACCGACTCGGTGCCACTTT
TTCAAGTTGATAACGGACTAGCCTTATTTTAACTTGCTATTTCTAGCTCTAAAACAGAAGAGCTCGCTCT
TCCGGTCTCTATCACTGATAGGGAGATATATAATCTCTATCACTGATAGGGAGTTTCAAGTTACGGTAAG
CATATGATAGTCCATTTTAAAACATAATTTTAAAACTGCAAACTACCCAAGAAATTATTACTTTCTACGT
CACGTATTTTGTACTAATATCTTTGTGTTTACAGTCAAATTAATTCCAATTATCTCTCTAACAGCCTTGT
ATCGTATATGCAAATATGAAGGAATCATGGGAAATAGGCCCTCACGCGTGCGGCCGCAGGAACCCCTAGT
GATGGAGTTGGCCACTCCCTCTCTGCGCGCTC
