>Addgene plasmid #82706 | pJEP10-AAV-U6/TO-gRNA(Empty)-CMV-TetR-P2A-eGFP-KASH-pA | addgene partial sequence | sequence record 163814 | TetR-F1 5'-TTGATCACCAAGGTGCAGAG-3'
GCCTTGAATTGATCATATGCGGATTAGAAAAACAACTTAAATGTGAAAGTGGGTCCGCGGCTAGCGGCAG
TGGAGAGGGCAGAGGAAGTCTGCTAACATGCGGTGACGTCGAGGAGAATCCTGGCCCAGTGAGCAAGGGC
GAGGAGCTGTTCACCGGGGTGGTACCCATCCTGGTCGAGCTGGACGGCGACGTAAACGGCCACAAGTTCA
GCGTGTCCGGCGAGGGCGAGGGCGATGCCACCTACGGCAAGCTGACCCTGAAGTTCATCTGCACCACCGG
CAAGCTGCCCGTGCCCTGGCCCACCCTCGTGACCACCCTGACCTACGGCGTGCAGTGCTTCAGCCGCTAC
CCCGACCACATGAAGCAGCACGACTTCTTCAAGTCCGCCATGCCCGAAGGCTACGTCCAGGAGCGCACCA
TCTTCTTCAAGGACGACGGCAACTACAAGACCCGCGCCGAGGTGAAGTTCGAGGGCGACACCCTGGTGAA
CCGCATCGAGCTGAAGGGCATCGACTTCAAGGAGGACGGCAACATCCTGGGGCACAAGCTGGAGTACAAC
TACAACAGCCACAACGTCTATATCATGGCCGACAAGCAGAAGAACGGCATCAAGGTGAACTTCAAGATCC
GCCACAACATCGAGGACGGCAGCGTGCAGCTCGCCGACCACTACCAGCAGAACACCCCCATCGGCGACGG
CCCCGTGCTGCTGCCCGACAACCACTACCTGAGCACCCAGTCCGCCCTGAGCAAAGACCCCAACGAGAAG
CGCGATCACATGGTCCTGCTGGAGTTCGTGACCGCCGCCGGGATCACTCTCGGCATGGACGAGCTGTACA
AGTCCGGACTCAGATCTCGAGAGGAGGAGGAGGAGACAGACAGCAGGATGCCCCACCTCGACAGCCCCGG
CAGCTCCCAGCCGAGACGCTCCTTCCTCTCAAGGGTGATCAGGGCAGCGCTACCGTTGCAGCTGCTTCTG
CTGCTGCTGCTGCTCCTGGCCTGCCTGCTACCTGCCTCTGAAGATGACTAC
